>Addgene plasmid #142815 | TFORF1649 | addgene full sequence | sequence record 462905 | Addgene NGS Result
TTAATGTAGTCTTATGCAATACTCTTGTAGTCTTGCAACATGGTAACGATGAGTTAGCAACATGCCTTAC
AAGGAGAGAAAAAGCACCGTGCATGCCGATTGGTGGAAGTAAGGTGGTACGATCGTGCCTTATTAGGAAG
GCAACAGACGGGTCTGACATGGATTGGACGAACCACTGAATTGCCGCATTGCAGAGATATTGTATTTAAG
TGCCTAGCTCGATACATAAACGGGTCTCTCTGGTTAGACCAGATCTGAGCCTGGGAGCTCTCTGGCTAAC
TAGGGAACCCACTGCTTAAGCCTCAATAAAGCTTGCCTTGAGTGCTTCAAGTAGTGTGTGCCCGTCTGTT
GTGTGACTCTGGTAACTAGAGATCCCTCAGACCCTTTTAGTCAGTGTGGAAAATCTCTAGCAGTGGCGCC
CGAACAGGGACTTGAAAGCGAAAGGGAAACCAGAGGAGCTCTCTCGACGCAGGACTCGGCTTGCTGAAGC
GCGCACGGCAAGAGGCGAGGGGCGGCGACTGGTGAGTACGCCAAAAATTTTGACTAGCGGAGGCTAGAAG
GAGAGAGATGGGTGCGAGAGCGTCAGTATTAAGCGGGGGAGAATTAGATCGCGATGGGAAAAAATTCGGT
TAAGGCCAGGGGGAAAGAAAAAATATAAATTAAAACATATAGTATGGGCAAGCAGGGAGCTAGAACGATT
CGCAGTTAATCCTGGCCTGTTAGAAACATCAGAAGGCTGTAGACAAATACTGGGACAGCTACAACCATCC
CTTCAGACAGGATCAGAAGAACTTAGATCATTATATAATACAGTAGCAACCCTCTATTGTGTGCATCAAA
GGATAGAGATAAAAGACACCAAGGAAGCTTTAGACAAGATAGAGGAAGAGCAAAACAAAAGTAAGACCAC
CGCACAGCAAGCGGCCGCTGATCTTCAGACCTGGAGGAGGAGATATGAGGGACAATTGGAGAAGTGAATT
ATATAAATATAAAGTAGTAAAAATTGAACCATTAGGAGTAGCACCCACCAAGGCAAAGAGAAGAGTGGTG
CAGAGAGAAAAAAGAGCAGTGGGAATAGGAGCTTTGTTCCTTGGGTTCTTGGGAGCAGCAGGAAGCACTA
TGGGCGCAGCGTCAATGACGCTGACGGTACAGGCCAGACAATTATTGTCTGGTATAGTGCAGCAGCAGAA
CAATTTGCTGAGGGCTATTGAGGCGCAACAGCATCTGTTGCAACTCACAGTCTGGGGCATCAAGCAGCTC
CAGGCAAGAATCCTGGCTGTGGAAAGATACCTAAAGGATCAACAGCTCCTGGGGATTTGGGGTTGCTCTG
GAAAACTCATTTGCACCACTGCTGTGCCTTGGAATGCTAGTTGGAGTAATAAATCTCTGGAACAGATTTG
GAATCACACGACCTGGATGGAGTGGGACAGAGAAATTAACAATTACACAAGCTTAATACACTCCTTAATT
GAAGAATCGCAAAACCAGCAAGAAAAGAATGAACAAGAATTATTGGAATTAGATAAATGGGCAAGTTTGT
GGAATTGGTTTAACATAACAAATTGGCTGTGGTATATAAAATTATTCATAATGATAGTAGGAGGCTTGGT
AGGTTTAAGAATAGTTTTTGCTGTACTTTCTATAGTGAATAGAGTTAGGCAGGGATATTCACCATTATCG
TTTCAGACCCACCTCCCAACCCCGAGGGGACCCATGCATTGCATCTCAATTAGTCAGCAACCAGGTGTGG
AAAGTCCCCAGGCTCCCCAGCAGGCAGAAGTATGCAAAGCATGCGTCTCAATTAGTCAGCAACCATAGTC
CCGCCCCTAACTCCGCCCATCCCGCCCCTAACTCCGCCCAGTTCCGCCCATTCTCCGCCCCATGGCTGAC
TAATTTTTTTTATTTATGCAGAGGCCGAGGCCGCCTCGGCCTCTGAGCTATTCCAGAAGTAGTGAGGAGG
CTTTTTTGGAGGCCTAGGCTTTTGCAAAAAGCTTTCTAGAGGTACCACCGGAGCTTACCATGACCGAGTA
CAAGCCCACGGTGCGCCTCGCCACCCGCGACGACGTCCCCAGGGCCGTACGCACCCTCGCCGCCGCGTTC
GCCGACTACCCCGCCACGCGCCACACCGTCGATCCGGACCGCCACATCGAGCGGGTCACCGAGCTGCAAG
AACTCTTCCTCACGCGCGTCGGGCTCGACATCGGCAAGGTGTGGGTCGCGGACGACGGCGCCGCCGTGGC
GGTCTGGACCACGCCGGAGAGCGTCGAAGCGGGGGCGGTGTTCGCCGAGATCGGCCCGCGCATGGCCGAG
TTGAGCGGTTCCCGGCTGGCCGCGCAGCAACAGATGGAAGGCCTCCTGGCGCCGCACCGGCCCAAGGAGC
CCGCGTGGTTCCTGGCCACCGTCGGCGTCTCGCCCGACCACCAGGGCAAGGGTCTGGGCAGCGCCGTCGT
GCTCCCCGGAGTGGAGGCGGCCGAGCGCGCCGGGGTGCCCGCCTTCCTGGAGACCTCCGCGCCCCGCAAC
CTCCCCTTCTACGAGCGGCTCGGCTTCACCGTCACCGCCGACGTCGAGGTGCCCGAAGGACCGCGCACCT
GGTGCATGACCCGCAAGCCCGGTGCCAGTTAACGAATTCTAGATCTTGAGACAAATGGCAGTATTCATCC
ACAATTTTAAAAGAAAAGGGGGGATTGGGGGGTACAGTGCAGGGGAAAGAATAGTAGACATAATAGCAAC
AGACATACAAACTAAAGAATTACAAAAACAAATTACAAAAATTCAAAATTTTCGGGTTTATTACAGGGAC
AGCAGAGATCCACTTTGGCGCCGGCTCGAGGCCTGCAGGTGCAAAGATGGATAAAGTTTTAAACAGAGAG
GAATCTTTGCAGCTAATGGACCTTCTAGGTCTTGAAAGGAGTGGGAATTGGCTCCGGTGCCCGTCAGTGG
GCAGAGCGCACATCGCCCACAGTCCCCGAGAAGTTGGGGGGAGGGGTCGGCAATTGAACCGGTGCCTAGA
GAAGGTGGCGCGGGGTAAACTGGGAAAGTGATGTCGTGTACTGGCTCCGCCTTTTTCCCGAGGGTGGGGG
AGAACCGTATATAAGTGCAGTAGTCGCCGTGAACGTTCTTTTTCGCAACGGGTTTGCCGCCAGAACACAG
GTAAGTGCCGTGTGTGGTTCCCGCGGGCCTGGCCTCTTTACGGGTTATGGCCCTTGCGTGCCTTGAATTA
CTTCCACCTGGCTGCAGTACGTGATTCTTGATCCCGAGCTTCGGGTTGGAAGTGGGTGGGAGAGTTCGAG
GCCTTGCGCTTAAGGAGCCCCTTCGCCTCGTGCTTGAGTTGAGGCCTGGCCTGGGCGCTGGGGCCGCCGC
GTGCGAATCTGGTGGCACCTTCGCGCCTGTCTCGCTGCTTTCGATAAGTCTCTAGCCATTTAAAATTTTT
GATGACCTGCTGCGACGCTTTTTTTCTGGCAAGATAGTCTTGTAAATGCGGGCCAAGATCTGCACACTGG
TATTTCGGTTTTTGGGGCCGCGGGCGGCGACGGGGCCCGTGCGTCCCAGCGCACATGTTCGGCGAGGCGG
GGCCTGCGAGCGCGGCCACCGAGAATCGGACGGGGGTAGTCTCAAGCTGGCCGGCCTGCTCTGGTGCCTG
GCCTCGCGCCGCCGTGTATCGCCCCGCCCTGGGCGGCAAGGCTGGCCCGGTCGGCACCAGTTGCGTGAGC
GGAAAGATGGCCGCTTCCCGGCCCTGCTGCAGGGAGCTCAAAATGGAGGACGCGGCGCTCGGGAGAGCGG
GCGGGTGAGTCACCCACACAAAGGAAAAGGGCCTTTCCGTCCTCAGCCGTCGCTTCATGTGACTCCACGG
AGTACCGGGCGCCGTCCAGGCACCTCGATTAGTTCTCGAGCTTTTGGAGTACGTCGTCTTTAGGTTGGGG
GGAGGGGTTTTATGCGATGGAGTTTCCCCACACTGAGTGGGTGGAGACTGAAGTTAGGCCAGCTTGGCAC
TTGATGTAATTCTCCTTGGAATTTGCCCTTTTTGAGTTTGGATCTTGGTTCATTCTCAAGCCTCAGACAG
TGGTTCAAAGTTTTTTTCTTCCATTTCAGGTGTCGTGAGGCTAGCACCGCCACCATGGCCTCCGGTGCGT
ATAACCCGTATATAGAGATAATTGAACAACCCAGGCAGAGGGGAATGCGTTTTAGATACAAATGTGAAGG
GCGATCAGCAGGCAGCATTCCAGGGGAGCACAGCACAGACAACAACCGAACATACCCTTCTATCCAGATT
ATGAACTATTATGGAAAAGGAAAAGTGAGAATTACATTAGTAACAAAGAATGACCCATATAAACCTCATC
CTCATGATTTAGTTGGAAAAGACTGCAGAGACGGCTACTATGAAGCAGAATTTGGACAAGAACGCAGACC
TTTGTTTTTCCAAAATTTGGGTATTCGATGTGTGAAGAAAAAAGAAGTAAAAGAAGCTATTATTACAAGA
ATAAAGGCAGGAATCAATCCATTCAATGTCCCTGAAAAACAGCTGAATGATATTGAAGATTGTGACCTCA
ATGTGGTGAGACTGTGTTTTCAAGTTTTTCTCCCTGATGAACATGGTAATTTGACGACTGCTCTTCCTCC
TGTTGTCTCGAACCCAATTTATGACAACCGTGCTCCAAATACTGCAGAATTAAGGATTTGTCGTGTAAAC
AAGAATTGTGGAAGTGTCAGAGGAGGAGATGAAATATTTCTACTTTGTGACAAAGTTCAGAAAGATGACA
TAGAAGTTCGTTTTGTGTTGAACGATTGGGAAGCAAAAGGCATCTTTTCACAAGCTGATGTACACCGTCA
AGTAGCCATTGTTTTCAAAACTCCACCATATTGCAAAGCTATCACAGAACCCGTAACAGTAAAAATGCAG
TTGCGGAGACCTTCTGACCAGGAAGTTAGTGAATCTATGGATTTTAGATATCTGCCAGATGAAAAAGATA
CTTACGGCAATAAAGCAAAGAAACAAAAGACAACTCTGCTTTTCCAGAAACTGTGCCAGGATCACGTAGA
AACAGGGTTTCGCCATGTTGACCAGGATGGTCTTGAACTCCTGACATCAGGTGATCCACCCACCTTGGCC
TCCCAAAGTGCTGGGATTACAGTTAATTTTCCTGAGAGACCAAGACCTGGTCTCCTCGGTTCAATTGGAG
AAGGAAGATACTTCAAAAAAGAACCAAACTTGTTTTCTCATGATGCAGTTGTGAGAGAAATGCCTACAGG
GGTTTCAAGTCAAGCAGAATCCTACTATCCCTCACCTGGGCCCATCTCAAGTGGATTGTCACATCATGCC
TCAATGGCACCTCTGCCTTCTTCAAGCTGGTCATCAGTGGCCCACCCCACCCCACGCTCAGGCAATACAA
ACCCACTGAGTAGTTTTTCAACAAGGACACTTCCTTCTAATTCGCAAGGTATCCCACCATTCCTGAGAAT
ACCTGTTGGGAATGATTTAAATGCTTCTAATGCTTGCATTTACAACAATGCCGATGACATAGTCGGAATG
GAAGCGTCATCCATGCCATCAGCAGATTTATATGGTATTTCTGATCCCAACATGCTGTCTAATTGTTCTG
TGAATATGATGACAACCAGCAGTGACAGCATGGGAGAGACTGATAATCCAAGACTTCTGAGCATGAATCT
TGAAAACCCCTCATGTAATTCAGTGTTAGACCCAAGAGACTTGAGACAGCTCCATCAGATGTCCTCTTCC
AGTATGTCAGCAGGCGCCAATTCCAATACTACTGTTTTTGTTTCACAATCAGATGCATTTGAGGGATCTG
ACTTCAGTTGTGCAGATAACAGCATGATAAATGAGTCGGGACCATCAAACAGTACTAATCCAAACAGTCA
TGGTTTTGTTCAAGATAGTCAGTATTCAGGTATTGGCAGTATGCAAAATGAGCAATTGAGTGACTCCTTT
CCATATGAATTTTTTCAAGTATAGTAATGAACTAGTCCGTAACTTGAAAGTATTTCGATTTCTTGGCTTT
ATATATCTTGTGGAAAGGACGACCCACATTCATGTGACCGTCCGTAACGCGTTAAGTCGACAATCAACCT
CTGGATTACAAAATTTGTGAAAGATTGACTGGTATTCTTAACTATGTTGCTCCTTTTACGCTATGTGGAT
ACGCTGCTTTAATGCCTTTGTATCATGCTATTGCTTCCCGTATGGCTTTCATTTTCTCCTCCTTGTATAA
ATCCTGGTTGCTGTCTCTTTATGAGGAGTTGTGGCCCGTTGTCAGGCAACGTGGCGTGGTGTGCACTGTG
TTTGCTGACGCAACCCCCACTGGTTGGGGCATTGCCACCACCTGTCAGCTCCTTTCCGGGACTTTCGCTT
TCCCCCTCCCTATTGCCACGGCGGAACTCATCGCCGCCTGCCTTGCCCGCTGCTGGACAGGGGCTCGGCT
GTTGGGCACTGACAATTCCGTGGTGTTGTCGGGGAAATCATCGTCCTTTCCTTGGCTGCTCGCCTGTGTT
GCCACCTGGATTCTGCGCGGGACGTCCTTCTGCTACGTCCCTTCGGCCCTCAATCCAGCGGACCTTCCTT
CCCGCGGCCTGCTGCCGGCTCTGCGGCCTCTTCCGCGTCTTCGCCTTCGCCCTCAGACGAGTCGGATCTC
CCTTTGGGCCGCCTCCCCGCGTCGACTTTAAGACCAATGACTTACAAGGCAGCTGTAGATCTTAGCCACT
TTTTAAAAGAAAAGGGGGGACTGGAAGGGCTAATTCACTCCCAACGAAGACAAGATCTGCTTTTTGCTTG
TACTGGGTCTCTCTGGTTAGACCAGATCTGAGCCTGGGAGCTCTCTGGCTAACTAGGGAACCCACTGCTT
AAGCCTCAATAAAGCTTGCCTTGAGTGCTTCAAGTAGTGTGTGCCCGTCTGTTGTGTGACTCTGGTAACT
AGAGATCCCTCAGACCCTTTTAGTCAGTGTGGAAAATCTCTAGCAGTACGTATAGTAGTTCATGTCATCT
TATTATTCAGTATTTATAACTTGCAAAGAAATGAATATCAGAGAGTGAGAGGAACTTGTTTATTGCAGCT
TATAATGGTTACAAATAAAGCAATAGCATCACAAATTTCACAAATAAAGCATTTTTTTCACTGCATTCTA
GTTGTGGTTTGTCCAAACTCATCAATGTATCTTATCATGTCTGGCTCTAGCTATCCCGCCCCTAACTCCG
CCCATCCCGCCCCTAACTCCGCCCAGTTCCGCCCATTCTCCGCCCCATGGCTGACTAATTTTTTTTATTT
ATGCAGAGGCCGAGGCCGCCTCGGCCTCTGAGCTATTCCAGAAGTAGTGAGGAGGCTTTTTTGGAGGCCT
AGGGACGTACCCAATTCGCCCTATAGTGAGTCGTATTACGCGCGCTCACTGGCCGTCGTTTTACAACGTC
GTGACTGGGAAAACCCTGGCGTTACCCAACTTAATCGCCTTGCAGCACATCCCCCTTTCGCCAGCTGGCG
TAATAGCGAAGAGGCCCGCACCGATCGCCCTTCCCAACAGTTGCGCAGCCTGAATGGCGAATGGG
[124 nt withheld, positions 7556-7679]
C
[91 nt withheld, positions 7681-7771]
A
[49 nt withheld, positions 7773-7821]
CCTTTGACGTTGGAGTCCACGTTCTTT
[37 nt withheld, positions 7849-7885]
ACCCTATCTCGGTCTATTCTTTTGATTTATAAGGGATTTTGCCGATTTCGGCCTATTGGTTAAAAAATGA
GCTGATTTAACAAAAATTTAACGCGAATTTTAACAAAATATTAACGCTTACAATTTAGGTGGCACTTTTC
GGGGAAATGTGCGCGGAACCCCTATTTGTTTATTTTTCTAAATACATTCAAATATGTATCCGCTCATGAG
ACAATAACCCTGATAAATGCTTCAATAATATTGAAAAAGGAAGAGTATGAGTATTCAACATTTCCGTGTC
GCCCTTATTCCCTTTTTTGCGGCATTTTGCCTTCCTGTTTTTGCTCACCCAGAAACGCTGGTGAAAGTAA
AAGATGCTGAAGATCAGTTGGGTGCACGAGTGGGTTACATCGAACTGGATCTCAACAGCGGTAAGATCCT
TGAGAGTTTTCGCCCCGAAGAACGTTTTCCAATGATGAGCACTTTTAAAGTTCTGCTATGTGGCGCGGTA
TTATCCCGTATTGACGCCGGGCAAGAGCAACTCGGTCGCCGCATACACTATTCTCAGAATGACTTGGTTG
AGTACTCACCAGTCACAGAAAAGCATCTTACGGATGGCATGACAGTAAGAGAATTATGCAGTGCTGCCAT
AACCATGAGTGATAACACTGCGGCCAACTTACTTCTGACAACGATCGGAGGACCGAAGGAGCTAACCGCT
TTTTTGCACAACATGGGGGATCATGTAACTCGCCTTGATCGTTGGGAACCGGAGCTGAATGAAGCCATAC
CAAACGACGAGCGTGACACCACGATGCCTGTAGCAATGGCAACAACGTTGCGCAAACTATTAACTGGCGA
ACTACTTACTCTAGCTTCCCGGCAACAATTAATAGACTGGATGGAGGCGGATAAAGTTGCAGGACCACTT
CTGCGCTCGGCCCTTCCGGCTGGCTGGTTTATTGCTGATAAATCTGGAGCCGGTGAGCGTGGGTCTCGCG
GTATCATTGCAGCACTGGGGCCAGATGGTAAGCCCTCCCGTATCGTAGTTATCTACACGACGGGGAGTCA
GGCAACTATGGATGAACGAAATAGACAGATCGCTGAGATAGGTGCCTCACTGATTAAGCATTGGTAACTG
TCAGACCAAGTTTACTCATATATACTTTAGATTGATTTAAAACTTCATTTTTAATTTAAAAGGATCTAGG
TGAAGATCCTTTTTGATAATCTCATGACCAAAATCCCTTAACGTGAGTTTTCGTTCCACTGAGCGTCAGA
CCCCGTAGAAAAGATCAAAGGATCTTCTTGAGATCCTTTTTTTCTGCGCGTAATCTGCTGCTTGCAAACA
AAAAAACCACCGCTACCAGCGGTGGTTTGTTTGCCGGATCAAGAGCTACCAACTCTTTTTCCGAAGGTAA
CTGGCTTCAGCAGAGCGCAGATACCAAATACTGTTCTTCTAGTGTAGCCGTAGTTAGGCCACCACTTCAA
GAACTCTGTAGCACCGCCTACATACCTCGCTCTGCTAATCCTGTTACCAGTGGCTGCTGCCAGTGGCGAT
AAGTCGTGTCTTACCGGGTTGGACTCAAGACGATAGTTACCGGATAAGGCGCAGCGGTCGGGCTGAACGG
GGGGTTCGTGCACACAGCCCAGCTTGGAGCGAACGACCTACACCGAACTGAGATACCTACAGCGTGAGCT
ATGAGAAAGCGCCACGCTTCCCGAAGGGAGAAAGGCGGACAGGTATCCGGTAAGCGGCAGGGTCGGAACA
GGAGAGCGCACGAGGGAGCTTCCAGGGGGAAACGCCTGGTATCTTTATAGTCCTGTCGGGTTTCGCCACC
TCTGACTTGAGCGTCGATTTTTGTGATGCTCGTCAGGGGGGCGGAGCCTATGGAAAAACGCCAGCAACGC
GGCCTTTTTACGGTTCCTGGCCTTTTGCTGGCCTTTTGCTCACATGTTCTTTCCTGCGTTATCCCCTGAT
TCTGTGGATAACCGTATTACCGCCTTTGAGTGAGCTGATACCGCTCGCCGCAGCCGAACGACCGAGCGCA
GCGAGTCAGTGAGCGAGGAAGCGGAAGAGCGCCCAATACGCAAACCGCCTCTCCCCGCGCGTTGGCCGAT
TCATTAATGCAGCTGGCACGACAGGTTTCCCGACTGGAAAGCGGGCAGTGAGCGCAACGCAATTAATGTG
AGTTAGCTCACTCATTAGGCACCCCAGGCTTTACACTTTATGCTTCCGGCTCGTATGTTGTGTGGAATTG
TGAGCGGATAACAATTTCACACAGGAAACAGCTATGACCATGATTACGCCAAGCGCGCAATTAACCCTCA
CTAAAGGGAACAAAAGCTGGAGCTGCAAGC
Features (pLannotate 1.2.2; 31 found; start..end, strand, type, name):
      5..231     +  promoter       RSV promoter: Rous sarcoma virus enhancer/promoter
    232..412     +  LTR            5' LTR (truncated): truncated 5' long terminal repeat (LTR) from HIV-1
    459..584     +  misc_feature   HIV-1 Ψ: packaging signal of human immunodeficiency virus type 1
    568..931     +  CDS            HIV-1 gag (fragment): gag protein from human immunodeficiency virus 1; gag
   1077..1310    +  misc_feature   RRE: The Rev response element (RRE) of HIV-1 allows for Rev-dependent mRNA export from the nucleus to the cytoplasm.
   1687..1713    +  CDS            Rev (fragment): human immunodeficiency virus 1 (HIV-1) Rev protein; rev; enhances nuclear export of unspliced and incompletely spliced viral mRNAs
   1720..1743    +  promoter       SV40 promoter (fragment): SV40 early promoter
   1744..1815    +  promoter       SV40 promoter (fragment): SV40 enhancer and early promoter
   1839..1974    +  rep_origin     SV40 ori: SV40 origin of replication
   2020..2616    +  CDS            PuroR (fragment): puromycin N-acetyltransferase; pac from Streptomyces; confers resistance to puromycin
   2665..2782    +  misc_feature   cPPT/CTS: central polypurine tract and central termination sequence of HIV-1
   2847..2913    +  CDS            small t antigen (fragment): SV40 (simian virus 40) small t antigen
   2920..4098    +  promoter       EF-1α promoter: strong constitutive promoter for human elongation factor EF-1α
   4115..5971    +  CDS            REL: REL_HUMAN - Experimental evidence at protein level: Swiss-Prot protein existence level 1. Proto-oncogene that may play a role in differentiation and lymphopoiesis. NF-kappa-B is a pleiotropic transcription factor which is present in almost all cell types and is involved in many biological processed such as inflammation, immunity, differentiation, cell growth, tumorigenesis and apoptosis. NF-kappa-B is a homo- or heterodimeric complex formed by the Rel-like domain-containing proteins RELA/p65, RELB, NFKB1/p105, NFKB1/p50, REL and NFKB2/p52. The dimers bind at kappa-B sites in the DNA of their t
   5987..6040    +  promoter       U6 promoter (fragment): RNA polymerase III promoter for human U6 snRNA
   6082..6670    +  misc_feature   WPRE: woodchuck hepatitis virus posttranscriptional regulatory element
   6721..6740    +  misc_feature   cPPT/CTS (fragment): central polypurine tract and central termination sequence of HIV-1
   6742..6975    +  LTR            3' LTR (ΔU3): self-inactivating 3' long terminal repeat (LTR) from HIV-1
   7053..7174    +  polyA_signal   SV40 poly(A) signal: SV40 polyadenylation signal
   7214..7349    +  rep_origin     SV40 ori: SV40 origin of replication
   7370..7388    -  promoter       T7 promoter: promoter for bacteriophage T7 RNA polymerase
   7396..7551    +  CDS            lacZα (fragment): LacZα fragment of β-galactosidase; lacZ fragment
   7556..7984    +  rep_origin     f1 ori (sequence partly withheld): f1 bacteriophage origin of replication; arrow indicates direction of (+) strand synthesis
   8037..8141    +  promoter       AmpR promoter: bla
   8142..9002    +  CDS            AmpR: β-lactamase; bla; confers resistance to ampicillin, carbenicillin, and related antibiotics
   9173..9761    +  rep_origin     ori: high-copy-number ColE1/pMB1/pBR322/pUC origin of replication
   9944..10036   +  CDS            lacI (fragment): lac repressor; lacI; The lac repressor binds to the lac operator to inhibit transcription in E. coli. This inhibition can be relieved by adding lactose or isopropyl-β-D-thiogalactopyranoside (IPTG).
  10049..10070   +  protein_bind   CAP binding site: CAP binding activates transcription in the presence of cAMP. E. coli catabolite activator protein
  10085..10115   +  promoter       lac promoter: promoter for the E. coli lac operon
  10123..10139   +  protein_bind   lac operator: The lac repressor binds to the lac operator to inhibit transcription in E. coli. This inhibition can be relieved by adding lactose or isopropyl-β-D-thiogalactopyranoside (IPTG). lac repressor encoded by lacI
  10184..10202   +  promoter       T3 promoter: promoter for bacteriophage T3 RNA polymerase
