[The description below was written by a language model from this plasmid's Addgene catalogue record and pLannotate feature annotations shown in this document.]
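Description:
TFORF1649 is a lentiviral mammalian expression plasmid built on the pLX_TRC317 backbone, one member of a barcoded transcription factor ORF collection. It carries the human REL open reading frame (c-Rel, an NF-κB family member whose dimers bind κB sites) under the strong constitutive EF-1α promoter. In bacteria it replicates from a high-copy ColE1/pUC-type origin and is selected with ampicillin via β-lactamase. An f1 origin and remnants of a lac/T7/T3 cloning region are also present in the backbone. The depositor notes that the repeated viral sequences make the plasmid prone to recombination.

The transfer cassette has a third-generation layout. An RSV promoter fused to a truncated HIV-1 5' LTR drives genomic RNA production in packaging cells, followed by the Ψ packaging signal with a gag fragment and the Rev response element for Rev-dependent nuclear export. Next comes an SV40 promoter/origin driving puromycin N-acetyltransferase, which allows selection of transduced cells. A cPPT/CTS element that aids nuclear import of the viral genome lies downstream of it. The EF-1α–REL unit is followed by WPRE, which enhances transcript stability and expression, and by a ΔU3 self-inactivating 3' LTR. An SV40 polyadenylation signal sits outside the LTR.

According to the record, each construct in the collection carries a unique 24-bp barcode so that the overexpressed factor can be identified in pooled screens. The barcode is not annotated in the feature table, so its position is not stated. A short U6 promoter fragment sits between the ORF and WPRE, though the record assigns it no function. The construct is intended for stable REL overexpression, alone or in pooled transcription factor screens such as directed differentiation studies.
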