Addgene plasmid #142815: TFORF1649
Purpose: Lentiviral vector for overexpressing transcription factor ORFs with unique 24-bp barcodes. Barcodes facilitate identification of transcription factors in pooled screens.
Depositing lab: Feng Zhang. Depositing organization: Broad Institute. Publication: A transcription factor atlas of directed differentiation. Joung J, Ma S, Tay T, Geiger-Schuller KR, Kirchgatterer PC, Verdine VK, Guo B, Arias-Garcia MA, Allen WE, Singh A, Kuksenko O, Abudayyeh OO, Gootenberg JS, Fu Z, Macrae RK, Buenrostro JD, Regev A, Zhang F. Cell. 2023 Jan 5;186(1):209-229.e26. doi: 10.1016/j.cell.2022.11.026. PubMed 36608654.
Backbone
  Vector backbone: pLX_TRC317
  Backbone manufacturer: Broad Institute Genetic Perturbation Platform
  Backbone size w/o insert (bp): 8264
  Vector type: Mammalian Expression, Lentiviral
  Selectable markers: Puromycin
Growth in bacteria
  Bacterial resistance: Ampicillin, 100 μg/mL
  Growth temperature: 30°C
  Growth strain: NEB Stable
  Copy number: High Copy
Gene/Insert
  Gene/Insert name: REL
  Species: H. sapiens (human)
  Insert size (bp): 1961
  Entrez Gene: REL (a.k.a. C-Rel, HIVEN86A, IMD92)
  Promoter: EF1a
  Cloning method: Unknown
  Sequencing primers: 5′ GGGTGGAGACTGAAGTTAGGCCAG; 3′ CACATAGCGTAAAAGGAGCAACATAG
Terms and licenses: Academic/Nonprofit Terms; Industry Terms: Not Available to Industry
Depositor comments: NM_002908,ENST00000295025 . The transcription factor ORF portion of this plasmid was synthesized by Genewiz. Please test multiple small colonies in case of plasmid recombination. To make this collection available in a timely manner, a portion of this collection was not fully sequenced by Addgene. If an Addgene verified full plasmid sequence is not available, please contact us prior to placing an order to request the full sequence.
How to cite: TFORF1649 was a gift from Feng Zhang (Addgene plasmid # 142815 ; http://n2t.net/addgene:142815 ; RRID:Addgene_142815)
