>Addgene plasmid #142815 | TFORF1649 | depositor partial sequence | sequence record 280583 | Insert
ACCGCCACCATGGCCTCCGGTGCGTATAACCCGTATATAGAGATAATTGAACAACCCAGGCAGAGGGGAA
TGCGTTTTAGATACAAATGTGAAGGGCGATCAGCAGGCAGCATTCCAGGGGAGCACAGCACAGACAACAA
CCGAACATACCCTTCTATCCAGATTATGAACTATTATGGAAAAGGAAAAGTGAGAATTACATTAGTAACA
AAGAATGACCCATATAAACCTCATCCTCATGATTTAGTTGGAAAAGACTGCAGAGACGGCTACTATGAAG
CAGAATTTGGACAAGAACGCAGACCTTTGTTTTTCCAAAATTTGGGTATTCGATGTGTGAAGAAAAAAGA
AGTAAAAGAAGCTATTATTACAAGAATAAAGGCAGGAATCAATCCATTCAATGTCCCTGAAAAACAGCTG
AATGATATTGAAGATTGTGACCTCAATGTGGTGAGACTGTGTTTTCAAGTTTTTCTCCCTGATGAACATG
GTAATTTGACGACTGCTCTTCCTCCTGTTGTCTCGAACCCAATTTATGACAACCGTGCTCCAAATACTGC
AGAATTAAGGATTTGTCGTGTAAACAAGAATTGTGGAAGTGTCAGAGGAGGAGATGAAATATTTCTACTT
TGTGACAAAGTTCAGAAAGATGACATAGAAGTTCGTTTTGTGTTGAACGATTGGGAAGCAAAAGGCATCT
TTTCACAAGCTGATGTACACCGTCAAGTAGCCATTGTTTTCAAAACTCCACCATATTGCAAAGCTATCAC
AGAACCCGTAACAGTAAAAATGCAGTTGCGGAGACCTTCTGACCAGGAAGTTAGTGAATCTATGGATTTT
AGATATCTGCCAGATGAAAAAGATACTTACGGCAATAAAGCAAAGAAACAAAAGACAACTCTGCTTTTCC
AGAAACTGTGCCAGGATCACGTAGAAACAGGGTTTCGCCATGTTGACCAGGATGGTCTTGAACTCCTGAC
ATCAGGTGATCCACCCACCTTGGCCTCCCAAAGTGCTGGGATTACAGTTAATTTTCCTGAGAGACCAAGA
CCTGGTCTCCTCGGTTCAATTGGAGAAGGAAGATACTTCAAAAAAGAACCAAACTTGTTTTCTCATGATG
CAGTTGTGAGAGAAATGCCTACAGGGGTTTCAAGTCAAGCAGAATCCTACTATCCCTCACCTGGGCCCAT
CTCAAGTGGATTGTCACATCATGCCTCAATGGCACCTCTGCCTTCTTCAAGCTGGTCATCAGTGGCCCAC
CCCACCCCACGCTCAGGCAATACAAACCCACTGAGTAGTTTTTCAACAAGGACACTTCCTTCTAATTCGC
AAGGTATCCCACCATTCCTGAGAATACCTGTTGGGAATGATTTAAATGCTTCTAATGCTTGCATTTACAA
CAATGCCGATGACATAGTCGGAATGGAAGCGTCATCCATGCCATCAGCAGATTTATATGGTATTTCTGAT
CCCAACATGCTGTCTAATTGTTCTGTGAATATGATGACAACCAGCAGTGACAGCATGGGAGAGACTGATA
ATCCAAGACTTCTGAGCATGAATCTTGAAAACCCCTCATGTAATTCAGTGTTAGACCCAAGAGACTTGAG
ACAGCTCCATCAGATGTCCTCTTCCAGTATGTCAGCAGGCGCCAATTCCAATACTACTGTTTTTGTTTCA
CAATCAGATGCATTTGAGGGATCTGACTTCAGTTGTGCAGATAACAGCATGATAAATGAGTCGGGACCAT
CAAACAGTACTAATCCAAACAGTCATGGTTTTGTTCAAGATAGTCAGTATTCAGGTATTGGCAGTATGCA
AAATGAGCAATTGAGTGACTCCTTTCCATATGAATTTTTTCAAGTATAGTAATGAACTAGTCCGTAACTT
GAAAGTATTTCGATTTCTTGGCTTTATATATCTTGTGGAAAGGACGACCCACATTCATGTGACCGTCCGT
A
