>Addgene plasmid #142815 | TFORF1649 | depositor partial sequence | sequence record 280584 | Barcode
CCCACATTCATGTGACCGTCCGTA
